Addgene plasmid #108729: pBW2426_pCAG-PV1-iCre-N270-L1-GID1-NLS-BGHpA
Purpose: Expresses N-terminus to aa270 of Cre recombinase fused to GID1 CID
Depositing lab: Wilson Wong. Depositing organization: Boston University Main Campus. Publication: High-performance chemical- and light-inducible recombinases in mammalian cells and mice. Weinberg BH, Cho JH, Agarwal Y, Pham NTH, Caraballo LD, Walkosz M, Ortega C, Trexler M, Tague N, Law B, Benman WKJ, Letendre J, Beal J, Wong WW. Nat Commun. 2019 Oct 24;10(1):4845. doi: 10.1038/s41467-019-12800-7. PubMed 31649244.
Backbone
  Vector backbone: pCAGGS
  Vector type: Mammalian Expression, Cre/Lox, Synthetic Biology
Growth in bacteria
  Bacterial resistance: Ampicillin, 100 μg/mL
  Growth temperature: 37°C
  Growth strain: NEB Stable
  Copy number: High Copy
Gene/Insert
  Gene/Insert name: Cre recombinase fragment N-terminus to aa270
  Species: Synthetic
  Promoter: pCAG
  Tag / fusion protein: GID1,NLS (C terminal on insert)
  Cloning method: Restriction Enzyme; 5′ cloning site MluI (not destroyed); 3′ cloning site BspEI (not destroyed)
Terms and licenses: Academic/Nonprofit Terms; Industry Terms: Not Available to Industry
Depositor comments: Please visit https://www.biorxiv.org/content/10.1101/747121v1 for bioRxiv preprint.
How to cite: pBW2426_pCAG-PV1-iCre-N270-L1-GID1-NLS-BGHpA was a gift from Wilson Wong (Addgene plasmid # 108729 ; http://n2t.net/addgene:108729 ; RRID:Addgene_108729)
