[The description below was written by a language model from this plasmid's Addgene catalogue record and pLannotate feature annotations shown in this document.]
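Description:
pBW2426_pCAG-PV1-iCre-N270-L1-GID1-NLS-BGHpA is a 7,150 nt mammalian expression plasmid built on the pCAGGS backbone that encodes one half of a chemically inducible split Cre recombinase. It is propagated in E. coli through a high-copy ColE1/pUC-type origin and selected with ampicillin via the β-lactamase gene. The backbone also carries remnants typical of pCAGGS: lac promoter/operator and lacI fragments, an SV40 origin with partial SV40 promoter sequence, and an SV40 poly(A) signal. No mammalian selection marker is annotated.

The payload is driven by the CAG promoter, annotated here as the CMV immediate-early enhancer, the chicken β-actin promoter and a chimeric β-actin/β-globin intron, which together give strong, broadly active expression in mammalian cells. Downstream lies a synthetic Cre fragment running from the N-terminus to amino acid 270, joined through a linker (L1 in the name) to the Arabidopsis gibberellin receptor GID1A and, according to the record, a C-terminal nuclear localisation signal that is not separately annotated. The transcript is terminated by the bovine growth hormone poly(A) signal; a β-globin fragment and the rabbit β-globin poly(A) signal of the original backbone remain further downstream. The meaning of the "PV1" element in the name is not stated.

GID1 serves as a chemically induced dimerisation domain: gibberellin promotes its binding to a DELLA-family partner. The truncated Cre is expected to be inactive alone, and this plasmid is presumably co-delivered with a companion construct, not described in this record, carrying the complementary C-terminal Cre fragment on the partner domain, so that adding the inducer reconstitutes loxP recombination. It is intended for drug-gated control of recombination in synthetic biology and Cre/lox applications.
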