Features (pLannotate 1.2.2; 20 found; start..end, strand, type, name):
     46..62      -  protein_bind   lac operator: The lac repressor binds to the lac operator to inhibit transcription in E. coli. This inhibition can be relieved by adding lactose or isopropyl-β-D-thiogalactopyranoside (IPTG). lac repressor encoded by lacI
     70..100     -  promoter       lac promoter: promoter for the E. coli lac operon
    115..136     -  protein_bind   CAP binding site: CAP binding activates transcription in the presence of cAMP. E. coli catabolite activator protein
    149..188     -  CDS            lacI (fragment): lac repressor; lacI; The lac repressor binds to the lac operator to inhibit transcription in E. coli. This inhibition can be relieved by adding lactose or isopropyl-β-D-thiogalactopyranoside (IPTG).
    195..217     +  promoter       SV40 promoter (fragment): SV40 enhancer and early promoter
    221..355     +  rep_origin     SV40 ori: SV40 origin of replication
    375..509     +  polyA_signal   SV40 poly(A) signal: SV40 polyadenylation signal
    511..565     -  CDS            lacI (fragment): lac repressor; lacI; The lac repressor binds to the lac operator to inhibit transcription in E. coli. This inhibition can be relieved by adding lactose or isopropyl-β-D-thiogalactopyranoside (IPTG).
    748..1336    -  rep_origin     ori: high-copy-number ColE1/pMB1/pBR322/pUC origin of replication
   1507..2367    -  CDS            AmpR: β-lactamase; bla; confers resistance to ampicillin, carbenicillin, and related antibiotics
   2368..2472    -  promoter       AmpR promoter: bla
   2503..2882    +  enhancer       CMV enhancer: human cytomegalovirus immediate early enhancer
   2884..3159    +  promoter       chicken β-actin promoter: No description available
   3160..4175    +  intron         chimeric intron: chimera between introns from chicken β-actin and rabbit β-globin
   4310..5119    +  CDS            cre (fragment): RECR_BPP1 - Experimental evidence at protein level: Swiss-Prot protein existence level 1. Catalyzes site-specific recombination between two 34-base- pair LOXP sites. Its role is to maintain the phage genome as a monomeric unit-copy plasmid in the lysogenic state. From Escherichia phage P1 (Bacteriophage P1).
   5162..6196    +  CDS            GID1A: GID1A_ARATH - Also known as CXE10, GID1L1. Experimental evidence at protein level: Swiss-Prot protein existence level 1. Functions as soluble gibberellin (GA) receptor. GA is an essential hormone that regulates growth and development in plants. Binds with high affinity the biologically active gibberellin GA4, but has no affinity for the biologically inactive GAs. In response to GA, interacts with specific DELLA proteins, known as repressors of GA- induced growth, and targets them for degradation via proteasome. Seems to be required for GA signaling that controls root growth, seed germination,
   6227..6451    +  polyA_signal   bGH poly(A) signal: bovine growth hormone polyadenylation signal
   6455..6476    +  promoter       SV40 promoter (fragment): SV40 enhancer and early promoter
   6614..6685    +  CDS            HBB (fragment): HBB_PONPY - Experimental evidence at transcript level: Swiss-Prot protein existence level 2. Involved in oxygen transport from the lung to the various peripheral tissues. From Pongo pygmaeus (Bornean orangutan).
   6756..6811    +  polyA_signal   β-globin poly(A) signal: rabbit β-globin polyadenylation signal (Gil and Proudfoot, 1987)
>Addgene plasmid #108729 | pBW2426_pCAG-PV1-iCre-N270-L1-GID1-NLS-BGHpA | depositor full sequence | sequence record 205010 | Full Sequence
CCCAAGCTTGGCGTAATCATGGTCATAGCTGTTTCCTGTGTGAAATTGTTATCCGCTCACAATTCCACAC
AACATACGAGCCGGAAGCATAAAGTGTAAAGCCTGGGGTGCCTAATGAGTGAGCTAACTCACATTAATTG
CGTTGCGCTCACTGCCCGCTTTCCAGTCGGGAAACCTGTCGTGCCAGCGGATCCGCATCTCAATTAGTCA
GCAACCATAGTCCCGCCCCTAACTCCGCCCAGTTCCGCCCATTCTCCGCCCCATGGCTGACTAATTTTTT
TTATTTATGCAGAGGCCGAGGCCGCCTCGGCCTCTGAGCTATTCCAGAAGTAGTGAGGAGGCTTTTTTGG
AGGCCTAGGCTTTTGCAAAAAGCTAACTTGTTTATTGCAGCTTATAATGGTTACAAATAAAGCAATAGCA
TCACAAATTTCACAAATAAAGCATTTTTTTCACTGCATTCTAGTTGTGGTTTGTCCAAACTCATCAATGT
ATCTTATCATGTCTGGATCCGCTGCATTAATGAATCGGCCAACGCGCGGGGAGAGGCGGTTTGCGTATTG
GGCGCTCTTCCGCTTCCTCGCTCACTGACTCGCTGCGCTCGGTCGTTCGGCTGCGGCGAGCGGTATCAGC
TCACTCAAAGGCGGTAATACGGTTATCCACAGAATCAGGGGATAACGCAGGAAAGAACATGTGAGCAAAA
GGCCAGCAAAAGGCCAGGAACCGTAAAAAGGCCGCGTTGCTGGCGTTTTTCCATAGGCTCCGCCCCCCTG
ACGAGCATCACAAAAATCGACGCTCAAGTCAGAGGTGGCGAAACCCGACAGGACTATAAAGATACCAGGC
GTTTCCCCCTGGAAGCTCCCTCGTGCGCTCTCCTGTTCCGACCCTGCCGCTTACCGGATACCTGTCCGCC
TTTCTCCCTTCGGGAAGCGTGGCGCTTTCTCATAGCTCACGCTGTAGGTATCTCAGTTCGGTGTAGGTCG
TTCGCTCCAAGCTGGGCTGTGTGCACGAACCCCCCGTTCAGCCCGACCGCTGCGCCTTATCCGGTAACTA
TCGTCTTGAGTCCAACCCGGTAAGACACGACTTATCGCCACTGGCAGCAGCCACTGGTAACAGGATTAGC
AGAGCGAGGTATGTAGGCGGTGCTACAGAGTTCTTGAAGTGGTGGCCTAACTACGGCTACACTAGAAGAA
CAGTATTTGGTATCTGCGCTCTGCTGAAGCCAGTTACCTTCGGAAAAAGAGTTGGTAGCTCTTGATCCGG
CAAACAAACCACCGCTGGTAGCGGTGGTTTTTTTGTTTGCAAGCAGCAGATTACGCGCAGAAAAAAAGGA
TCTCAAGAAGATCCTTTGATCTTTTCTACGGGGTCTGACGCTCAGTGGAACGAAAACTCACGTTAAGGGA
TTTTGGTCATGAGATTATCAAAAAGGATCTTCACCTAGATCCTTTTAAATTAAAAATGAAGTTTTAAATC
AATCTAAAGTATATATGAGTAAACTTGGTCTGACAGTTACCAATGCTTAATCAGTGAGGCACCTATCTCA
GCGATCTGTCTATTTCGTTCATCCATAGTTGCCTGACTCCCCGTCGTGTAGATAACTACGATACGGGAGG
GCTTACCATCTGGCCCCAGTGCTGCAATGATACCGCGAGACCCACGCTCACCGGCTCCAGATTTATCAGC
AATAAACCAGCCAGCCGGAAGGGCCGAGCGCAGAAGTGGTCCTGCAACTTTATCCGCCTCCATCCAGTCT
ATTAATTGTTGCCGGGAAGCTAGAGTAAGTAGTTCGCCAGTTAATAGTTTGCGCAACGTTGTTGCCATTG
CTACAGGCATCGTGGTGTCACGCTCGTCGTTTGGTATGGCTTCATTCAGCTCCGGTTCCCAACGATCAAG
GCGAGTTACATGATCCCCCATGTTGTGCAAAAAAGCGGTTAGCTCCTTCGGTCCTCCGATCGTTGTCAGA
AGTAAGTTGGCCGCAGTGTTATCACTCATGGTTATGGCAGCACTGCATAATTCTCTTACTGTCATGCCAT
CCGTAAGATGCTTTTCTGTGACTGGTGAGTACTCAACCAAGTCATTCTGAGAATAGTGTATGCGGCGACC
GAGTTGCTCTTGCCCGGCGTCAATACGGGATAATACCGCGCCACATAGCAGAACTTTAAAAGTGCTCATC
ATTGGAAAACGTTCTTCGGGGCGAAAACTCTCAAGGATCTTACCGCTGTTGAGATCCAGTTCGATGTAAC
CCACTCGTGCACCCAACTGATCTTCAGCATCTTTTACTTTCACCAGCGTTTCTGGGTGAGCAAAAACAGG
AAGGCAAAATGCCGCAAAAAAGGGAATAAGGGCGACACGGAAATGTTGAATACTCATACTCTTCCTTTTT
CAATATTATTGAAGCATTTATCAGGGTTATTGTCTCATGAGCGGATACATATTTGAATGTATTTAGAAAA
ATAAACAAATAGGGGTTCCGCGCACATTTCCCCGAAAAGTGCCACCTGGGTCGACATTGATTATTGACTA
GTTATTAATAGTAATCAATTACGGGGTCATTAGTTCATAGCCCATATATGGAGTTCCGCGTTACATAACT
TACGGTAAATGGCCCGCCTGGCTGACCGCCCAACGACCCCCGCCCATTGACGTCAATAATGACGTATGTT
CCCATAGTAACGCCAATAGGGACTTTCCATTGACGTCAATGGGTGGAGTATTTACGGTAAACTGCCCACT
TGGCAGTACATCAAGTGTATCATATGCCAAGTACGCCCCCTATTGACGTCAATGACGGTAAATGGCCCGC
CTGGCATTATGCCCAGTACATGACCTTATGGGACTTTCCTACTTGGCAGTACATCTACGTATTAGTCATC
GCTATTACCATGGTCGAGGTGAGCCCCACGTTCTGCTTCACTCTCCCCATCTCCCCCCCCTCCCCACCCC
CAATTTTGTATTTATTTATTTTTTAATTATTTTGTGCAGCGATGGGGGCGGGGGGGGGGGGGGCGCGCGC
CAGGCGGGGCGGGGCGGGGCGAGGGGCGGGGCGGGGCGAGGCGGAAAGGTGCGGCGGCAGCCAATCAGAG
CGGCGCGCTCCGAAAGTTTCCTTTTATGGCGAGGCGGCGGCGGCGGCGGCCCTATAAAAAGCGAAGCGCG
CGGCGGGCGGGAGTCGCTGCGTTGCCTTCGCCCCGTGCCCCGCTCCGCGCCGCCTCGCGCCGCCCGCCCC
GGCTCTGACTGACCGCGTTACTCCCACAGGTGAGCGGGCGGGACGGCCCTTCTCCTCCGGGCTGTAATTA
GCGCTTGGTTTAATGACGGCTCGTTTCTTTTCTGTGGCTGCGTGAAAGCCTTAAAGGGCTCCGGGAGGGC
CCTTTGTGCGGGGGGGAGCGGCTCGGGGGGTGCGTGCGTGTGTGTGTGCGTGGGGAGCGCCGCGTGCGGC
TCCGCGCTGCCCGGCGGCTGTGAGCGCTGCGGGCGCGGCGCGGGGCTTTGTGCGCTCCGCAGTGTGCGCG
AGGGGAGCGCGGCCGGGGGCGGTGCCCCGCGGTGCGGGGGGGGCTGCGAGGGGAACAAAGGCTGCGTGCG
GGGTGTGTGCGTGGGGGGGTGAGCAGGGGGTGTGGGCGCGGCGGTCGGGCTGTAACCCCCCCCTGCACCC
CCCTCCCCGAGTTGCTGAGCACGGCCCGGCTTCGGGTGCGGGGCTCCGTACGGGGCGTGGCGCGGGGCTC
GCCGTGCCGGGCGGGGGGTGGCGGCAGGTGGGGGTGCCGGGCGGGGCGGGGCCGCCTCGGGCCGGGGAGG
GCTCGGGGGAGGGGCGCGGCGGCCCCCGGAGCGCCGGCGGCTGTCGAGGCGCGGCGAGCCGCAGCCATTG
CCTTTTATGGTAATCGTGCGAGAGGGCGCAGGGACTTCCTTTGTCCCAAATCTGTGCGGAGCCGAAATCT
GGGAGGCGCCGCCGCACCCCCTCTAGCGGGCGCGGGGCGAAGCGGTGCGGCGCCGGCAGGAAGGAAATGG
GCGGGGAGGGCCTTCGTGCGTCGCCGCGCCGCCGTCCCCTTCTCCCTCTCCAGCCTCGGGGCTGTCCGCG
GGGGGACGGCTGCCTTCGGGGGGGACGGGGCAGGGCGGGGTTCGGCTTCTGGCGTGTGACCGGCGGCTCT
AGAGCCTCTGCTAACCATGTTCATGCCTTCTTCTTTTTCCTACAGCTCCTGGGCAACGTGCTGGTTATTG
TGCTGTCTCATCATTTTGGCAAAGAATTGATTAATTCGAGCGAAGGCGCGCCCATTACTCGCATCCATTC
TCAGGCTGTCTCGTCTCGTCTCGCACGCGTGCCGCCACCATGTCCAACCTGCTGACTGTGCACCAAAACC
TGCCTGCCCTCCCTGTGGATGCCACCTCTGATGAAGTCAGGAAGAACCTGATGGACATGTTCAGGGACAG
GCAGGCCTTCTCTGAACACACCTGGAAGATGCTCCTGTCTGTGTGCAGATCCTGGGCTGCCTGGTGCAAG
CTGAACAACAGGAAATGGTTCCCTGCTGAACCTGAGGATGTGAGGGACTACCTCCTGTACCTGCAAGCCA
GAGGCCTGGCTGTGAAGACCATCCAACAGCACCTGGGCCAGCTCAACATGCTGCACAGGAGATCTGGCCT
GCCTCGCCCTTCTGACTCCAATGCTGTGTCCCTGGTGATGAGGAGAATCAGAAAGGAGAATGTGGATGCT
GGGGAGAGAGCCAAGCAGGCCCTGGCCTTTGAACGCACTGACTTTGACCAAGTCAGATCCCTGATGGAGA
ACTCTGACAGATGCCAGGACATCAGGAACCTGGCCTTCCTGGGCATTGCCTACAACACCCTGCTGCGCAT
TGCCGAAATTGCCAGAATCAGAGTGAAGGACATCTCCCGCACCGATGGTGGGAGAATGCTGATCCACATT
GGCAGGACCAAGACCCTGGTGTCCACAGCTGGTGTGGAGAAGGCCCTGTCCCTGGGGGTTACCAAGCTGG
TGGAGAGATGGATCTCTGTGTCTGGTGTGGCTGATGACCCCAACAACTACCTGTTCTGCCGGGTCAGAAA
GAATGGTGTGGCTGCCCCTTCTGCCACCTCCCAACTGTCCACCCGGGCCCTGGAAGGGATCTTTGAGGCC
ACCCACCGCTCCGGAGGGTCTGGCTCCGGATCAAGTGGTGGCAGCGGTACCATGGCCGCCAGCGACGAAG
TGAACCTGATCGAGAGCAGAACCGTGGTGCCCCTGAACACCTGGGTGCTGATCTCCAACTTCAAGGTGGC
CTACAACATCCTGCGGAGGCCCGACGGCACCTTCAACAGACACCTGGCCGAGTACCTGGACCGGAAAGTG
ACCGCCAACGCCAACCCTGTGGACGGCGTGTTCAGCTTCGACGTGCTGATCGACCGGCGGATCAACCTGC
TGAGCCGGGTGTACAGACCCGCCTACGCCGATCAGGAACAGCCCCCCTCTATCCTGGATCTGGAAAAGCC
CGTGGATGGCGACATCGTGCCCGTGATCCTGTTCTTCCACGGCGGCAGCTTTGCCCACAGCAGCGCCAAT
AGCGCCATCTACGACACCCTGTGCAGACGGCTCGTGGGCCTGTGCAAATGCGTGGTGGTGTCCGTGAACT
ACCGCAGAGCCCCCGAGAACCCTTACCCCTGCGCCTACGATGATGGCTGGATCGCCCTGAACTGGGTCAA
CAGCAGAAGCTGGCTGAAGTCCAAGAAAGACAGCAAGGTGCACATCTTTCTGGCCGGCGATAGCAGCGGC
GGCAATATCGCCCATAACGTGGCCCTGAGAGCCGGCGAGTCTGGCATCGATGTGCTGGGCAATATCCTGC
TGAACCCCATGTTCGGCGGCAACGAGCGGACCGAGAGCGAGAAGTCTCTGGACGGCAAGTACTTCGTGAC
CGTGCGGGACCGGGACTGGTACTGGAAGGCCTTTCTGCCCGAGGGCGAGGACAGAGAGCACCCCGCCTGC
AATCCCTTCAGCCCCAGAGGCAAAAGCCTGGAAGGCGTGTCCTTCCCAAAGTCCCTGGTGGTGGTGGCCG
GCCTGGACCTGATCAGAGATTGGCAGCTGGCCTATGCCGAGGGCCTGAAGAAAGCCGGCCAGGAAGTGAA
GCTGATGCACCTGGAAAAGGCCACCGTGGGCTTCTACCTGCTGCCCAACAACAACCACTTCCACAACGTG
ATGGACGAGATCAGCGCCTTCGTGAACGCCGAGTGCCCCAAGAAAAAGCGGAAGGTGTGAGAATTCCTGT
GCCTTCTAGTTGCCAGCCATCTGTTGTTTGCCCCTCCCCCGTGCCTTCCTTGACCCTGGAAGGTGCCACT
CCCACTGTCCTTTCCTAATAAAATGAGGAAATTGCATCGCATTGTCTGAGTAGGTGTCATTCTATTCTGG
GGGGTGGGGTGGGGCAGGACAGCAAGGGGGAGGATTGGGAAGACAATAGCAGGCATGCTGGGGATGCGGT
GGGCTCTATGGCTTCTGAGGCGGAAAGAACCAGCTGGGGCTCTAGGGGGTATCCCCACGCGCCCTGTAGC
GTGTACCGCTGGGAGTTCGTAGACGGAAACAAACGCAGAATCCAAGCGCGGCCGCCCAGGATACATAGAT
TACCACAACTCCGAGCCCTTCCACCGCTAGCGCACTCCTCAGGTGCAGGCTGCCTATCAGAAGGTGGTGG
CTGGTGTGGCCAATGCCCTGGCTCACAAATACCACTGAGATCTTTTTCCCTCTGCCAAAAATTATGGGGA
CATCATGAAGCCCCTTGAGCATCTGACTTCTGGCTAATAAAGGAAATTTATTTTCATTGCAATAGTGTGT
TGGAATTTTTTGTGTCTCTCACTCGGAAGGACATATGGGAGGGCAAATCATTTAAAACATCAGAATGAGT
ATTTGGTTTAGAGTTTGGCAACATATGCCCATATGCTGGCTGCCATGAACAAAGGTTGGCTATAAAGAGG
TCATCAGTATATGAAACAGCCCCCTGCTGTCCATTCCTTATTCCATAGAAAAGCCTTGACTTGAGGTTAG
ATTTTTTTTATATTTTGTTTTGTGTTATTTTTTTCTTTAACATCCCTAAAATTTTCCTTACATGTTTTAC
TAGCCAGATTTTTCCTCCTCTCCTGACTACTCCCAGTCATAGCTGTCCCTCTTCTCTTATGGAGATCCCT
CGACCTGCAG
