>Addgene plasmid #108729 | pBW2426_pCAG-PV1-iCre-N270-L1-GID1-NLS-BGHpA | addgene partial sequence | sequence record 215978 | Addgene Partial NGS Result
TGCACCCCCCTCCCCGAGTTGCTGAGCACGGCCCGGCTTCGGGTGCGGGGCTCCGTACGGGGCGTGGCGC
GGGGCTCGCCGTGCCGGGCGGGGGGTGGCGGCAGGTGGGGGTGCCGGGCGGGGCGGGGCCGCCTCGGGCC
GGGGAGGGCTCGGGGGAGGGGCGCGGCGGCCCCCGGAGCGCCGGCGGCTGTCGAGGCGCGGCGAGCCGCA
GCCATTGCCTTTTATGGTAATCGTGCGAGAGGGCGCAGGGACTTCCTTTGTCCCAAATCTGTGCGGAGCC
GAAATCTGGGAGGCGCCGCCGCACCCCCTCTAGCGGGCGCGGGGCGAAGCGGTGCGGCGCCGGCAGGAAG
GAAATGGGCGGGGAGGGCCTTCGTGCGTCGCCGCGCCGCCGTCCCCTTCTCCCTCTCCAGCCTCGGGGCT
GTCCGCGGGGGGACGGCTGCCTTCGGGGGGGACGGGGCAGGGCGGGGTTCGGCTTCTGGCGTGTGACCGG
CGGCTCTAGAGCCTCTGCTAACCATGTTCATGCCTTCTTCTTTTTCCTACAGCTCCTGGGCAACGTGCTG
GTTATTGTGCTGTCTCATCATTTTGGCAAAGAATTGATTAATTCGAGCGAAGGCGCGCCCATTACTCGCA
TCCATTCTCAGGCTGTCTCGTCTCGTCTCGCACGCGTGCCGCCACCATGTCCAACCTGCTGACTGTGCAC
CAAAACCTGCCTGCCCTCCCTGTGGATGCCACCTCTGATGAAGTCAGGAAGAACCTGATGGACATGTTCA
GGGACAGGCAGGCCTTCTCTGAACACACCTGGAAGATGCTCCTGTCTGTGTGCAGATCCTGGGCTGCCTG
GTGCAAGCTGAACAACAGGAAATGGTTCCCTGCTGAACCTGAGGATGTGAGGGACTACCTCCTGTACCTG
CAAGCCAGAGGCCTGGCTGTGAAGACCATCCAACAGCACCTGGGCCAGCTCAACATGCTGCACAGGAGAT
CTGGCCTGCCTCGCCCTTCTGACTCCAATGCTGTGTCCCTGGTGATGAGGAGAATCAGAAAGGAGAATGT
GGATGCTGGGGAGAGAGCCAAGCAGGCCCTGGCCTTTGAACGCACTGACTTTGACCAAGTCAGATCCCTG
ATGGAGAACTCTGACAGATGCCAGGACATCAGGAACCTGGCCTTCCTGGGCATTGCCTACAACACCCTGC
TGCGCATTGCCGAAATTGCCAGAATCAGAGTGAAGGACATCTCCCGCACCGATGGTGGGAGAATGCTGAT
CCACATTGGCAGGACCAAGACCCTGGTGTCCACAGCTGGTGTGGAGAAGGCCCTGTCCCTGGGGGTTACC
AAGCTGGTGGAGAGATGGATCTCTGTGTCTGGTGTGGCTGATGACCCCAACAACTACCTGTTCTGCCGGG
TCAGAAAGAATGGTGTGGCTGCCCCTTCTGCCACCTCCCAACTGTCCACCCGGGCCCTGGAAGGGATCTT
TGAGGCCACCCACCGCTCCGGAGGGTCTGGCTCCGGATCAAGTGGTGGCAGCGGTACCATGGCCGCCAGC
GACGAAGTGAACCTGATCGAGAGCAGAACCGTGGTGCCCCTGAACACCTGGGTGCTGATCTCCAACTTCA
AGGTGGCCTACAACATCCTGCGGAGGCCCGACGGCACCTTCAACAGACACCTGGCCGAGTACCTGGACCG
GAAAGTGACCGCCAACGCCAACCCTGTGGACGGCGTGTTCAGCTTCGACGTGCTGATCGACCGGCGGATC
AACCTGCTGAGCCGGGTGTACAGACCCGCCTACGCCGATCAGGAACAGCCCCCCTCTATCCTGGATCTGG
AAAAGCCCGTGGATGGCGACATCGTGCCCGTGATCCTGTTCTTCCACGGCGGCAGCTTTGCCCACAGCAG
CGCCAATAGCGCCATCTACGACACCCTGTGCAGACGGCTCGTGGGCCTGTGCAAATGCGTGGTGGTGTCC
GTGAACTACCGCAGAGCCCCCGAGAACCCTTACCCCTGCGCCTACGATGATGGCTGGATCGCCCTGAACT
GGGTCAACAGCAGAAGCTGGCTGAAGTCCAAGAAAGACAGCAAGGTGCACATCTTTCTGGCCGGCGATAG
CAGCGGCGGCAATATCGCCCATAACGTGGCCCTGAGAGCCGGCGAGTCTGGCATCGATGTGCTGGGCAAT
ATCCTGCTGAACCCCATGTTCGGCGGCAACGAGCGGACCGAGAGCGAGAAGTCTCTGGACGGCAAGTACT
TCGTGACCGTGCGGGACCGGGACTGGTACTGGAAGGCCTTTCTGCCCGAGGGCGAGGACAGAGAGCACCC
CGCCTGCAATCCCTTCAGCCCCAGAGGCAAAAGCCTGGAAGGCGTGTCCTTCCCAAAGTCCCTGGTGGTG
GTGGCCGGCCTGGACCTGATCAGAGATTGGCAGCTGGCCTATGCCGAGGGCCTGAAGAAAGCCGGCCAGG
AAGTGAAGCTGATGCACCTGGAAAAGGCCACCGTGGGCTTCTACCTGCTGCCCAACAACAACCACTTCCA
CAACGTGATGGACGAGATCAGCGCCTTCGTGAACGCCGAGTGCCCCAAGAAAAAGCGGAAGGTGTGAGAA
TTCCTGTGCCTTCTAGTTGCCAGCCATCTGTTGTTTGCCCCTCCCCCGTGCCTTCCTTGACCCTGGAAGG
TGCCACTCCCACTGTCCTTTCCTAATAAAATGAGGAAATTGCATCGCATTGTCTGAGTAGGTGTCATTCT
ATTCTGGGGGGTGGGGTGGGGCAGGACAGCAAGGGGGAGGATTGGGAAGACAATAGCAGGCATGCTGGGG
ATGCGGTGGGCTCTATGGCTTCTGAGGCGGAAAGAACCAGCTGGGGCTCTAGGGGGTATCCCCACGCGCC
CTGTAGCGTGTACCGCTGGGAGTTCGTAGACGGAAACAAACGCAGAATCCAAGCGCGGCCGCCCAGGATA
CATAGATTACCACAACTCCGAGCCCTTCCACCGCTAGCGCACTCCTCAGGTGCAGGCTGCCTATCAGAAG
GTGGTGGCTGGTGTGGCCAATGCCCTGGCTCACAAATACCACTGAGATCTTTTTCCCTCTGCCAAAAATT
ATGGGGACATCATGAAGCCCCTTGAGCATCTGACTTCTGGCTAATAAAGGAAATTTATTTTCATTGCAAT
AGTGTGTTGGAATTTTTTGTGTCTCTCACTCGGAAGGACATATGGGAGGGCAAATCATTTAAAACATCAG
AATGAGTATTTGGTTTAGAGTTTGGCAACATATGCCCATATGCTGGCTGCCATGAACAAAGGTTGGCTAT
AAAGAGGTCATCAGTATATGAAACAGCCCCCTGCTGTCCATTCCTTATTCCATAGAAAAGCCTTGACTTG
AGGTTAGATTTTTTTTATATTTTGTTTTGTGTTATTTTTTTCTTTAACATCCCTAAAATTTTCCTTACAT
GTTTTACTAGCCAGATTTTTCCTCCTCTCCTGACTACTCCCAGTCATAGCTGTCCCTCTTCTCTTATGGA
GATCCCTCGACCTGCAGCCCAAGCTTGGCGTAATCATGGTCATAGCTGTTTCCTGTGTGAAATTGTTATC
CGCTCACAATTCCACACAACATACGAGCCGGAAGCATAAAGTGTAAAGCCTGGGGTGCCTAATGAGTGAG
CTAACTCACATTAATTGCGTTGCGCTCACTGCCCGCTTTCCAGTCGGGAAACCTGTCGTGCCAGCGGATC
CGCATCTCAATTAGTCAGCAACCATAGTCCCGCCCCTAACTCCGCCCAGTTCCGCCCATTCTCCGCCCCA
TGGCTGACTAATTTTTTTTATTTATGCAGAGGCCGAGGCCGCCTCGGCCTCTGAGCTATTCCAGAAGTAG
TGAGGAGGCTTTTTTGGAGGCCTAGGCTTTTGCAAAAAGCTAACTTGTTTATTGCAGCTTATAATGGTTA
CAAATAAAGCAATAGCATCACAAATTTCACAAATAAAGCATTTTTTTCACTGCATTCTAGTTGTGGTTTG
TCCAAACTCATCAATGTATCTTATCATGTCTGGATCCGCTGCATTAATGAATCGGCCAACGCGCGGGGAG
AGGCGGTTTGCGTATTGGGCGCTCTTCCGCTTCCTCGCTCACTGACTCGCTGCGCTCGGTCGTTCGGCTG
CGGCGAGCGGTATCAGCTCACTCAAAGGCGGTAATACGGTTATCCACAGAATCAGGGGATAACGCAGGAA
AGAACATGTGAGCAAAAGGCCAGCAAAAGGCCAGGAACCGTAAAAAGGCCGCGTTGCTGGCGTTTTTCCA
TAGGCTCCGCCCCCCTGACGAGCATCACAAAAATCGACGCTCAAGTCAGAGGTGGCGAAACCCGACAGGA
CTATAAAGATACCAGGCGTTTCCCCCTGGAAGCTCCCTCGTGCGCTCTCCTGTTCCGACCCTGCCGCTTA
CCGGATACCTGTCCGCCTTTCTCCCTTCGGGAAGCGTGGCGCTTTCTCATAGCTCACGCTGTAGGTATCT
CAGTTCGGTGTAGGTCGTTCGCTCCAAGCTGGGCTGTGTGCACGAACCCCCCGTTCAGCCCGACCGCTGC
GCCTTATCCGGTAACTATCGTCTTGAGTCCAACCCGGTAAGACACGACTTATCGCCACTGGCAGCAGCCA
CTGGTAACAGGATTAGCAGAGCGAGGTATGTAGGCGGTGCTACAGAGTTCTTGAAGTGGTGGCCTAACTA
CGGCTACACTAGAAGAACAGTATTTGGTATCTGCGCTCTGCTGAAGCCAGTTACCTTCGGAAAAAGAGTT
GGTAGCTCTTGATCCGGCAAACAAACCACCGCTGGTAGCGGTGGTTTTTTTGTTTGCAAGCAGCAGATTA
CGCGCAGAAAAAAAGGATCTCAAGAAGATCCTTTGATCTTTTCTACGGGGTCTGACGCTCAGTGGAACGA
AAACTCACGTTAAGGGATTTTGGTCATGAGATTATCAAAAAGGATCTTCACCTAGATCCTTTTAAATTAA
AAATGAAGTTTTAAATCAATCTAAAGTATATATGAGTAAACTTGGTCTGACAGTTACCAATGCTTAATCA
GTGAGGCACCTATCTCAGCGATCTGTCTATTTCGTTCATCCATAGTTGCCTGACTCCCCGTCGTGTAGAT
AACTACGATACGGGAGGGCTTACCATCTGGCCCCAGTGCTGCAATGATACCGCGAGACCCACGCTCACCG
GCTCCAGATTTATCAGCAATAAACCAGCCAGCCGGAAGGGCCGAGCGCAGAAGTGGTCCTGCAACTTTAT
CCGCCTCCATCCAGTCTATTAATTGTTGCCGGGAAGCTAGAGTAAGTAGTTCGCCAGTTAATAGTTTGCG
CAACGTTGTTGCCATTGCTACAGGCATCGTGGTGTCACGCTCGTCGTTTGGTATGGCTTCATTCAGCTCC
GGTTCCCAACGATCAAGGCGAGTTACATGATCCCCCATGTTGTGCAAAAAAGCGGTTAGCTCCTTCGGTC
CTCCGATCGTTGTCAGAAGTAAGTTGGCCGCAGTGTTATCACTCATGGTTATGGCAGCACTGCATAATTC
TCTTACTGTCATGCCATCCGTAAGATGCTTTTCTGTGACTGGTGAGTACTCAACCAAGTCATTCTGAGAA
TAGTGTATGCGGCGACCGAGTTGCTCTTGCCCGGCGTCAATACGGGATAATACCGCGCCACATAGCAGAA
CTTTAAAAGTGCTCATCATTGGAAAACGTTCTTCGGGGCGAAAACTCTCAAGGATCTTACCGCTGTTGAG
ATCCAGTTCGATGTAACCCACTCGTGCACCCAACTGATCTTCAGCATCTTTTACTTTCACCAGCGTTTCT
GGGTGAGCAAAAACAGGAAGGCAAAATGCCGCAAAAAAGGGAATAAGGGCGACACGGAAATGTTGAATAC
TCATACTCTTCCTTTTTCAATATTATTGAAGCATTTATCAGGGTTATTGTCTCATGAGCGGATACATATT
TGAATGTATTTAGAAAAATAAACAAATAGGGGTTCCGCGCACATTTCCCCGAAAAGTGCCACCTGGGTCG
ACATTGATTATTGACTAGTTATTAATAGTAATCAATTACGGGGTCATTAGTTCATAGCCCATATATGGAG
TTCCGCGTTACATAACTTACGGTAAATGGCCCGCCTGGCTGACCGCCCAACGACCCCCGCCCATTGACGT
CAATAATGACGTATGTTCCCATAGTAACGCCAATAGGGACTTTCCATTGACGTCAATGGGTGGAGTATTT
ACGGTAAACTGCCCACTTGGCAGTACATCAAGTGTATCATATGCCAAGTACGCCCCCTATTGACGTCAAT
GACGGTAAATGGCCCGCCTGGCATTATGCCCAGTACATGACCTTATGGGACTTTCCTACTTGGCAGTACA
TCTACGTATTAGTCATCGCTATTACCATGGTCGAGGTGAGCCCCACGTTCTGCTTCACTCTCCCCATCTC
CCCCCCCTCCCCACCCCCAATTTTGTATTTATTTATTTTTTAATTATTTTGTGCAGCGATGGGGGCGGGG
GGGGGGG
